>Addgene plasmid #169157 | pET11a_3xFlag-nsp10 (SARS-CoV-2) | addgene full sequence | sequence record 333225 | Addgene NGS Result
AGACGCGCCGAGACAGAACTTAATGGGCCCGCTAACAGCGCGATTTGCTGGTGACCCAATGCGACCAGAT
GCTCCACGCCCAGTCGCGTACCGTCTTCATGGGAGAAAATAATACTGTTGATGGGTGTCTGGTCAGAGAC
ATCAAGAAATAACGCCGGAACATTAGTGCAGGCAGCTTCCACAGCAATGGCATCCTGGTCATCCAGCGGA
TAGTTAATGATCAGCCCACTGACGCGTTGCGCGAGAAGATTGTGCACCGCCGCTTTACAGGCTTCGACGC
CGCTTCGTTCTACCATCGACACCACCACGCTGGCACCCAGTTGATCGGCGCGAGATTTAATCGCCGCGAC
AATTTGCGACGGCGCGTGCAGGGCCAGACTGGAGGTGGCAACGCCAATCAGCAACGACTGTTTGCCCGCC
AGTTGTTGTGCCACGCGGTTGGGAATGTAATTCAGCTCCGCCATCGCCGCTTCCACTTTTTCCCGCGTTT
TCGCAGAAACGTGGCTGGCCTGGTTCACCACGCGGGAAACGGTCTGATAAGAGACACCGGCATACTCTGC
GACATCGTATAACGTTACTGGTTTCACATTCACCACCCTGAATTGACTCTCTTCCGGGCGCTATCATGCC
ATACCGCGAAAGGTTTTGCGCCATTCGATGGTGTCCGGGATCTCGACGCTCTCCCTTATGCGACTCCTGC
ATTAGGAAGCAGCCCAGTAGTAGGTTGAGGCCGTTGAGCACCGCCGCCGCAAGGAATGGTGCATGCAAGG
AGATGGCGCCCAACAGTCCCCCGGCCACGGGGCCTGCCACCATACCCACGCCGAAACAAGCGCTCATGAG
CCCGAAGTGGCGAGCCCGATCTTCCCCATCGGTGATGTCGGCGATATAGGCGCCAGCAACCGCACCTGTG
GCGCCGGTGATGCCGGCCACGATGCGTCCGGCGTAGAGGATCGAGATCTCGATCCCGCGAAATTAATACG
ACTCACTATAGGGGAATTGTGAGCGGATAACAATTCCCCTCTAGAAATAATTTTGTTTAACTTTAAGAAG
GAGATATACATATGGACTATAAAGATCACGACGGCGATTATAAAGACCATGACATCGATTACAAAGATGA
CGATGATAAAGTTCGTCTGCAG
[417 nt withheld, positions 1143-1559]
TAAGGATCCGGCTGCTAACAAAGCCCGAAAGGAAGCTGAGTTGGCTGCTGCCACCGCTGAGCAATAACTA
GCATAACCCCTTGGGGCCTCTAAACGGGTCTTGAGGGGTTTTTTGCTGAAAGGAGGAACTATATCCGGAT
ATCCCGCAAGAGGCCCGGCAGTACCGGCATAACCAAGCCTATGCCTACAGCATCCAGGGTGACGGTGCCG
AGGATGACGATGAGCGCATTGTTAGATTTCATACACGGTGCCTGACTGCGTTAGCAATTTAACTGTGATA
AACTACCGCATTAAAGCTTATCGATGATAAGCTGTCAAACATGAGAATTCTTGAAGACGAAAGGGCCTCG
TGATACGCCTATTTTTATAGGTTAATGTCATGATAATAATGGTTTCTTAGACGTCAGGTGGCACTTTTCG
GGGAAATGTGCGCGGAACCCCTATTTGTTTATTTTTCTAAATACATTCAAATATGTATCCGCTCATGAGA
CAATAACCCTGATAAATGCTTCAATAATATTGAAAAAGGAAGAGTATGAGTATTCAACATTTCCGTGTCG
CCCTTATTCCCTTTTTTGCGGCATTTTGCCTTCCTGTTTTTGCTCACCCAGAAACGCTGGTGAAAGTAAA
AGATGCTGAAGATCAGTTGGGTGCACGAGTGGGTTACATCGAACTGGATCTCAACAGCGGTAAGATCCTT
GAGAGTTTTCGCCCCGAAGAACGTTTTCCAATGATGAGCACTTTTAAAGTTCTGCTATGTGGCGCGGTAT
TATCCCGTGTTGACGCCGGGCAAGAGCAACTCGGTCGCCGCATACACTATTCTCAGAATGACTTGGTTGA
GTACTCACCAGTCACAGAAAAGCATCTTACGGATGGCATGACAGTAAGAGAATTATGCAGTGCTGCCATA
ACCATGAGTGATAACACTGCGGCCAACTTACTTCTGACAACGATCGGAGGACCGAAGGAGCTAACCGCTT
TTTTGCACAACATGGGGGATCATGTAACTCGCCTTGATCGTTGGGAACCGGAGCTGAATGAAGCCATACC
AAACGACGAGCGTGACACCACGATGCCTGCAGCAATGGCAACAACGTTGCGCAAACTATTAACTGGCGAA
CTACTTACTCTAGCTTCCCGGCAACAATTAATAGACTGGATGGAGGCGGATAAAGTTGCAGGACCACTTC
TGCGCTCGGCCCTTCCGGCTGGCTGGTTTATTGCTGATAAATCTGGAGCCGGTGAGCGTGGGTCTCGCGG
TATCATTGCAGCACTGGGGCCAGATGGTAAGCCCTCCCGTATCGTAGTTATCTACACGACGGGGAGTCAG
GCAACTATGGATGAACGAAATAGACAGATCGCTGAGATAGGTGCCTCACTGATTAAGCATTGGTAACTGT
CAGACCAAGTTTACTCATATATACTTTAGATTGATTTAAAACTTCATTTTTAATTTAAAAGGATCTAGGT
GAAGATCCTTTTTGATAATCTCATGACCAAAATCCCTTAACGTGAGTTTTCGTTCCACTGAGCGTCAGAC
CCCGTAGAAAAGATCAAAGGATCTTCTTGAGATCCTTTTTTTCTGCGCGTAATCTGCTGCTTGCAAACAA
AAAAACCACCGCTACCAGCGGTGGTTTGTTTGCCGGATCAAGAGCTACCAACTCTTTTTCCGAAGGTAAC
TGGCTTCAGCAGAGCGCAGATACCAAATACTGTCCTTCTAGTGTAGCCGTAGTTAGGCCACCACTTCAAG
AACTCTGTAGCACCGCCTACATACCTCGCTCTGCTAATCCTGTTACCAGTGGCTGCTGCCAGTGGCGATA
AGTCGTGTCTTACCGGGTTGGACTCAAGACGATAGTTACCGGATAAGGCGCAGCGGTCGGGCTGAACGGG
GGGTTCGTGCACACAGCCCAGCTTGGAGCGAACGACCTACACCGAACTGAGATACCTACAGCGTGAGCTA
TGAGAAAGCGCCACGCTTCCCGAAGGGAGAAAGGCGGACAGGTATCCGGTAAGCGGCAGGGTCGGAACAG
GAGAGCGCACGAGGGAGCTTCCAGGGGGAAACGCCTGGTATCTTTATAGTCCTGTCGGGTTTCGCCACCT
CTGACTTGAGCGTCGATTTTTGTGATGCTCGTCAGGGGGGCGGAGCCTATGGAAAAACGCCAGCAACGCG
GCCTTTTTACGGTTCCTGGCCTTTTGCTGGCCTTTTGCTCACATGTTCTTTCCTGCGTTATCCCCTGATT
CTGTGGATAACCGTATTACCGCCTTTGAGTGAGCTGATACCGCTCGCCGCAGCCGAACGACCGAGCGCAG
CGAGTCAGTGAGCGAGGAAGCGGAAGAGCGCCTGATGCGGTATTTTCTCCTTACGCATCTGTGCGGTATT
TCACACCGCAATGGTGCACTCTCAGTACAATCTGCTCTGATGCCGCATAGTTAAGCCAGTATACACTCCG
CTATCGCTACGTGACTGGGTCATGGCTGCGCCCCGACACCCGCCAACACCCGCTGACGCGCCCTGACGGG
CTTGTCTGCTCCCGGCATCCGCTTACAGACAAGCTGTGACCGTCTCCGGGAGCTGCATGTGTCAGAGGTT
TTCACCGTCATCACCGAAACGCGCGAGGCAGCTGCGGTAAAGCTCATCAGCGTGGTCGTGAAGCGATTCA
CAGATGTCTGCCTGTTCATCCGCGTCCAGCTCGTTGAGTTTCTCCAGAAGCGTTAATGTCTGGCTTCTGA
TAAAGCGGGCCATGTTAAGGGCGGTTTTTTCCTGTTTGGTCACTGATGCCTCCGTGTAAGGGGGATTTCT
GTTCATGGGGGTAATGATACCGATGAAACGAGAGAGGATGCTCACGATACGGGTTACTGATGATGAACAT
GCCCGGTTACTGGAACGTTGTGAGGGTAAACAACTGGCGGTATGGATGCGGCGGGACCAGAGAAAAATCA
CTCAGGGTCAATGCCAGCGCTTCGTTAATACAGATGTAGGTGTTCCACAGGGTAGCCAGCAGCATCCTGC
GATGCAGATCCGGAACATAATGGTGCAGGGCGCTGACTTCCGCGTTTCCAGACTTTACGAAACACGGAAA
CCGAAGACCATTCATGTTGTTGCTCAGGTCGCAGACGTTTTGCAGCAGCAGTCGCTTCACGTTCGCTCGC
GTATCGGTGATTCATTCTGCTAACCAGTAAGGCAACCCCGCCAGCCTAGCCGGGTCCTCAACGACAGGAG
CACGATCATGCGCACCCGTGGCCAGGACCCAACGCTGCCCGAGATGCGCCGCGTGCGGCTGCTGGAGATG
GCGGACGCGATGGATATGTTCTGCCAAGGGTTGGTTTGCGCATTCACAGTTCTCCGCAAGAATTGATTGG
CTCCAATTCTTGGAGTGGTGAATCCGTTAGCGAGGTGCCGCCGGCTTCCATTCAGGTCGAGGTGGCCCGG
CTCCATGCACCGCGACGCAACGCGGGGAGGCAGACAAGGTATAGGGCGGCGCCTACAATCCATGCCAACC
CGTTCCATGTGCTCGCCGAGGCGGCATAAATCGCCGTGACGATCAGCGGTCCAATGATCGAAGTTAGGCT
GGTAAGAGCCGCGAGCGATCCTTGAAGCTGTCCCTGATGGTCGTCATCTACCTGCCTGGACAGCATGGCC
TGCAACGCGGGCATCCCGATGCCGCCGGAAGCGAGAAGAATCATAATGGGGAAGGCCATCCAGCCTCGCG
TCGCGAACGCCAGCAAGACGTAGCCCAGCGCGTCGGCCGCCATGCCGGCGATAATGGCCTGCTTCTCGCC
GAAACGTTTGGTGGCGGGACCAGTGACGAAGGCTTGAGCGAGGGCGTGCAAGATTCCGAATACCGCAAGC
GACAGGCCGATCATCGTCGCGCTCCAGCGAAAGCGGTCCTCGCCGAAAATGACCCAGAGCGCTGCCGGCA
CCTGTCCTACGAGTTGCATGATAAAGAAGACAGTCATAAGTGCGGCGACGATAGTCATGCCCCGCGCCCA
CCGGAAGGAGCTGACTGGGTTGAAGGCTCTCAAGGGCATCGGTCGAGATCCCGGTGCCTAATGAGTGAGC
TAACTTACATTAATTGCGTTGCGCTCACTGCCCGCTTTCCAGTCGGGAAACCTGTCGTGCCAGCTGCATT
AATGAATCGGCCAACGCGCGGGGAGAGGCGGTTTGCGTATTGGGCGCCAGGGTGGTTTTTCTTTTCACCA
GTGAGACGGGCAACAGCTGATTGCCCTTCACCGCCTGGCCCTGAGAGAGTTGCAGCAAGCGGTCCACGCT
GGTTTGCCCCAGCAGGCGAAAATCCTGTTTGATGGTGGTTAACGGCGGGATATAACATGAGCTGTCTTCG
GTATCGTCGTATCCCACTACCGAGATATCCGCACCAACGCGCAGCCCGGACTCGGTAATGGCGCGCATTG
CGCCCAGCGCCATCTGATCGTTGGCAACCAGCATCGCAGTGGGAACGATGCCCTCATTCAGCATTTGCAT
GGTTTGTTGAAAACCGGACATGGCACTCCAGTCGCCTTCCCGTTCCGCTATCGGCTGAATTTGATTGCGA
GTGAGATATTTATGCCAGCCAGCCAGACGC
Features (pLannotate 1.2.2; 20 found; start..end, strand, type, name):
    588..665     -  promoter       lacI promoter: lacI
    673..952     -  CDS            TcR (fragment): tetracycline efflux protein; tet; confers resistance to tetracycline
    974..992     +  promoter       T7 promoter: promoter for bacteriophage T7 RNA polymerase
    993..1017    +  protein_bind   lac operator: The lac repressor binds to the lac operator to inhibit transcription in E. coli. This inhibition can be relieved by adding lactose or isopropyl-β-D-thiogalactopyranoside (IPTG). lac repressor encoded by lacI
   1032..1054    +  RBS            RBS: efficient ribosome binding site from bacteriophage T7 gene 10 (Olins and Rangwala, 1989)
   1107..1129    +  CDS            5xFLAG (fragment): five tandem FLAG® epitope tags
   1131..1559    +  CDS            R1A_SARS2 (fragment) (sequence partly withheld): Experimental evidence at protein level: Swiss-Prot protein existence level 1. [Non-structural protein 10]: Plays a pivotal role in viral transcription by stimulating both nsp14 3'-5' exoribonuclease and nsp16 2'-O-methyltransferase activities. Therefore plays an essential role in viral mRNAs cap methylation. From Severe acute respiratory syndrome coronavirus 2 (2019-nCoV) (SARS-CoV-2).
   1570..1619    +  CDS            SET1 (fragment): solubility-enhancement tag derived from T7 phage gene 10B
   1627..1674    +  terminator     T7 terminator: transcription terminator for bacteriophage T7 RNA polymerase
   1697..1801    -  CDS            TcR (fragment): tetracycline efflux protein; tet; confers resistance to tetracycline
   1849..1877    -  promoter       tet promoter: E. coli promoter for tetracycline efflux protein gene
   1990..2094    +  promoter       AmpR promoter: bla
   2095..2955    +  CDS            AmpR: β-lactamase; bla; confers resistance to ampicillin, carbenicillin, and related antibiotics
   3126..3714    +  rep_origin     ori: high-copy-number ColE1/pMB1/pBR322/pUC origin of replication
   3900..4039    -  misc_feature   bom: basis of mobility region from pBR322
   4141..4332    -  CDS            rop: Rop protein, which maintains plasmids at low copy number; rop
   4349..4729    +  CDS            YPB1_ECOLX: Protein predicted: Swiss-Prot protein existence level 4. From Escherichia coli.
   4971..5595    -  CDS            TcR (fragment): tetracycline efflux protein; tet; confers resistance to tetracycline
   5610..5631    -  protein_bind   CAP binding site: CAP binding activates transcription in the presence of cAMP. E. coli catabolite activator protein
   5644..587     -  CDS            lacI (across the origin): lac repressor; lacI; The lac repressor binds to the lac operator to inhibit transcription in E. coli. This inhibition can be relieved by adding lactose or isopropyl-β-D-thiogalactopyranoside (IPTG).
