[The description below was written by a language model from this plasmid's Addgene catalogue record and pLannotate feature annotations shown in this document.]
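Description:
pET11a_3xFlag-nsp10 (SARS-CoV-2) is a bacterial expression plasmid of about 6.1 kb, built on the pET11a backbone for producing the SARS-CoV-2 non-structural protein nsp10 in E. coli. It is maintained through a pBR322-type origin accompanied by the bom region and the rop gene, which keeps copy number low, consistent with the catalogue entry. Selection is by ampicillin via the β-lactamase gene. Several fragments of the tetracycline resistance gene and its promoter are annotated, but these are non-functional remnants of the pBR322 ancestry of the backbone.

The expression cassette consists of a T7 promoter followed directly by a lac operator, the strong T7 gene 10 ribosome binding site, the insert, and a T7 terminator. A lacI gene carried on the plasmid supplies repressor, so transcription requires a host providing T7 RNA polymerase and is induced with IPTG. The insert, assembled by Gibson cloning and codon optimised for E. coli, encodes an N-terminal 3xFlag tag, then a four-residue VRLQ motif, then nsp10. The automated annotation labels part of the tag as a 5xFLAG fragment, which simply reflects matching to the repeated epitope. A short match to a T7 gene 10-derived tag lies downstream of the nsp10 region and is probably leftover backbone sequence. The VRLQ motif is the predicted nsp5 protease cleavage site that naturally lies between nsp9 and nsp10, so purified nsp5 should be able to remove the tag in a way resembling native polyprotein processing.

nsp10 is a cofactor that stimulates the nsp14 exoribonuclease and the nsp16 methyltransferase. The associated work used it in screening for small-molecule inhibitors of nsp14/nsp10 exoribonuclease activity.
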