Addgene plasmid #169157: pET11a_3xFlag-nsp10 (SARS-CoV-2)
Purpose: To express SARS-CoV-2 nsp10 in E. coli
Depositing lab: John Diffley. Depositing organization: Francis Crick Institute. Publication: Identifying SARS-CoV-2 antiviral compounds by screening for small molecule inhibitors of nsp14/nsp10 exoribonuclease. Canal B, McClure AW, Curran JF, Wu M, Ulferts R, Weissmann F, Zeng J, Bertolin AP, Milligan JC, Basu S, Drury LS, Deegan TD, Fujisawa R, Roberts EL, Basier C, Labib K, Beale R, Howell M, Diffley JFX. Biochem J. 2021 Jul 16;478(13):2445-2464. doi: 10.1042/BCJ20210198. PubMed 34198326.
Backbone
  Vector backbone: pET11a
  Total vector size (bp): 6142
  Vector type: Bacterial Expression
Growth in bacteria
  Bacterial resistance: Ampicillin, 100 μg/mL
  Growth temperature: 37°C
  Growth strain: DH5alpha
  Copy number: Low Copy
Gene/Insert
  Gene/Insert name: 3xFlag-nsp5CS[VRLQ]-nsp10 (alt names: Ec F-nsp10; SARS-CoV-2 nsp10 cofactor)
  Species: Synthetic; SARS-CoV-2
  Mutation: Codon optimised for E. coli
  Entrez Gene: ORF1ab (a.k.a. GU280_gp01)
  Promoter: T7
  Tag / fusion protein: 3xFlag (N terminal on insert); nsp5CS[VRLQ]: predicted nsp5 protease cleavage site found between nsp9 and nsp10 (N terminal on insert)
  Cloning method: Gibson Cloning
  Sequencing primers: 5′ ATGCGACTCCTGCATTAG; 3′ TCCTTTCGGGCTTTGTTAGCAG
Terms and licenses: Academic/Nonprofit Terms; Industry Terms: Not Available to Industry
Depositor comments: We have included the predicted cleavage site for nsp5 found between nsp9 and nsp10 (VRLQ) between the 3xFlag tag and nsp10 in this construct that should allow a purified nsp5 protease to cleave-out the 3xFlag tag similarly to what might happen in cells.
How to cite: pET11a_3xFlag-nsp10 (SARS-CoV-2) was a gift from John Diffley (Addgene plasmid # 169157 ; http://n2t.net/addgene:169157 ; RRID:Addgene_169157)
